Addgene plasmid #202142: pL0_CD-eCFP
Purpose: Level 0 plasmid containing an eCFP fluorescent protein with CD overhangs used to build a level 1 construct.
Depositing lab: Christopher Dupont. Depositing organization: J. Craig Venter Institute (JCVI). Publication: Universal loop assembly: open, efficient and cross-kingdom DNA fabrication. Pollak B, Matute T, Nunez I, Cerda A, Lopez C, Vargas V, Kan A, Bielinski V, von Dassow P, Dupont CL, Federici F. Synth Biol (Oxf). 2020;5(1):ysaa001. doi: 10.1093/synbio/ysaa001. Epub 2020 Feb 5. PubMed 32161816.
Backbone
  Vector backbone: pL0R
  Vector type: Synthetic Biology
Growth in bacteria
  Bacterial resistance: Spectinomycin, 50 μg/mL
  Growth temperature: 37°C
  Growth strain: DH5alpha
  Copy number: High Copy
Gene/Insert
  Gene/Insert name: eCFP gene
  Species: Aequorea victoria
  Insert size (bp): 724
  Mutation: None
  Cloning method: Gibson Cloning
Terms and licenses: Academic/Nonprofit Terms; Industry Terms: Not Available to Industry
How to cite: pL0_CD-eCFP was a gift from Christopher Dupont (Addgene plasmid # 202142 ; http://n2t.net/addgene:202142 ; RRID:Addgene_202142)
