[The description below was written by a language model from this plasmid's Addgene catalogue record and pLannotate feature annotations shown in this document.]
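Description:
pL0_CD-eCFP is a Level 0 part plasmid from the universal Loop assembly system, a synthetic biology toolkit for hierarchical, cross-kingdom DNA fabrication. It is built on the pL0R backbone and is a small construct of about 2.8 kb that is maintained in E. coli. Replication depends on a high-copy ColE1/pUC-type origin. Selection uses spectinomycin, with resistance provided by the aadA aminoglycoside adenylyltransferase gene, which also confers streptomycin resistance and spans the numbering origin of the circular sequence.

The payload is the coding sequence for enhanced cyan fluorescent protein (eCFP), a constitutively fluorescent cyan variant derived from Aequorea victoria GFP. It is recorded as an unmutated insert of roughly 720 bp that was introduced by Gibson cloning. The part is flanked by the "C" and "D" assembly overhangs, which define the position it takes when it is combined with other Level 0 parts into a Level 1 transcription unit. In this kind of standardised syntax, matching overhangs released by type IIS restriction digestion direct ordered, directional ligation of the parts. The specific enzyme sites are not annotated in the feature table.

No promoter, terminator or tag is annotated around the eCFP sequence. This fits its role as a promoterless building block rather than an expression vector, since regulatory elements would come from other parts during assembly. The remaining annotations are a short Tn5 transposase fragment and a partial pUC multiple cloning site, which appear to be non-functional backbone remnants. The plasmid is typically used as a source of a cyan fluorescent reporter module when building Level 1 constructs.
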