Features (pLannotate 1.2.2; 5 found; start..end, strand, type, name):
    152..268     -  CDS            tnpA (fragment): TN5P_ECOLX - Also known as tnp. Experimental evidence at protein level: Swiss-Prot protein existence level 1. Mediates transposition of transposon Tn5 by a 'cut and paste' mechanism. First, the monomeric transposase binds the 19 bp inverted DNA repeats flanking the transposon. Then, dimerization of the DNA- bound transposase creates a synaptic DNA complex. After nicking of the first DNA strand, excision of the transposon proceeds through a series of intermediates. The transposase then mediates the insertion of the transposon at a new site by strand transfer. The activity of the wild- type tran
    269..301     -  misc_feature   MCS (fragment): pUC18/19 multiple cloning site
    565..1281    +  CDS            ECFP: ECFP is a basic (constitutively fluorescent) cyan fluorescent protein published in 1996, derived from Aequorea victoria. It has low acid sensitivity.
   1426..2014    -  rep_origin     ori: high-copy-number ColE1/pMB1/pBR322/pUC origin of replication
   2108..120     -  CDS            aadA (across the origin): S3AD_ECOLX - Experimental evidence at protein level: Swiss-Prot protein existence level 1. Mediates bacterial resistance to the antibiotics streptomycin and spectinomycin. From Escherichia coli.
>Addgene plasmid #202142 | pL0_CD-eCFP | addgene full sequence | sequence record 405595 | Addgene NGS Result
GCCATCCACTGCGGAGCCGTACAAATGTACGGCCAGCAACGTCGGTTCGAGATGGCGCTCGATGACGCCA
ACTACCTCTGATAGTTGAGTCGATACTTCGGCGATCACCGCTTCCCTCATGCGAAACGATCCTCATCCTG
TCTCTTGATCAGATATTGATCCCCTGCGCCATCAGATCCTTGGCGGCAAGAAAGCCATCCAGTTTACTTT
GCAGGGCTTCCCAACCTTACCAGAGGGCGCCCCAGCTGGCAATTCCGGTTCGCTTGCTAAGCTTGCATGC
CTGCAAGTCGACTCTAGAGGAGCGGTGATCACAGGCAGCAACGCTCTGTCATCGTTACAATCAACATGCT
ACCCTCCGCGAGATCATCCGTGTTTCAAACCCGGCAGCTTAGTTGCCGTTCTTCCGAATAGCATCGGTAA
CATGAGCAAAGTCTGCCGCCTTACAACGGCTCTCCCGCTGACGCCGTCCCGGACTGATGGGCTGCCTGTA
TCGAGTGGTGATTTTGTGCCGAGCTCATTACTCGCATCCATTCTCAGGCTGTCTCGTCTCGTCTCAGGTC
TCAAATGGTGAGCAAGGGCGAGGAGCTGTTCACCGGGGTGGTGCCCATCCTGGTCGAGCTGGACGGCGAC
GTAAACGGCCACAAGTTCAGCGTGTCCGGCGAGGGCGAGGGCGATGCCACCTACGGCAAGCTGACCCTGA
AGTTCATCTGCACCACCGGCAAGCTGCCCGTGCCCTGGCCCACCCTCGTGACCACCCTGACCTGGGGCGT
GCAGTGCTTCAGCCGCTACCCCGACCACATGAAGCAGCACGACTTCTTCAAGTCCGCCATGCCCGAAGGC
TACGTCCAGGAGCGCACCATCTTCTTCAAGGACGACGGCAACTACAAGACCCGCGCCGAGGTGAAGTTCG
AGGGCGACACCCTGGTGAACCGCATCGAGCTGAAGGGCATCGACTTCAAGGAGGACGGCAACATCCTGGG
GCACAAGCTGGAGTACAACTACATCAGCCACAACGTCTATATCACCGCCGACAAGCAGAAGAACGGCATC
AAGGCCAACTTCAAGATCCGCCACAACATCGAGGACGGCAGCGTGCAGCTCGCCGACCACTACCAGCAGA
ACACCCCCATCGGCGACGGCCCCGTGCTGCTGCCCGACAACCACTACCTGAGCACCCAGTCCGCCCTGAG
CAAAGACCCCAACGAGAAGCGCGATCACATGGTCCTGCTGGAGTTCGTGACCGCCGCCGGGATCACTCTC
GGCATGGACGAGCTGTACAAGTCAGGTCGAGACCACCAGGATACATAGATTACCACAACTCCGAGCCCTT
CCACCCACAGAATCAGGGGATAACGCAGGAAAGAACATGTGAGCAAAAGGCCAGCAAAAGGCCAGGAACC
GTAAAAAGGCCGCGTTGCTGGCGTTTTTCCATAGGCTCCGCCCCCCTGACGAGCATCACAAAAATCGACG
CTCAAGTCAGAGGTGGCGAAACCCGACAGGACTATAAAGATACCAGGCGTTTCCCCCTGGAAGCTCCCTC
GTGCGCTCTCCTGTTCCGACCCTGCCGCTTACCGGATACCTGTCCGCCTTTCTCCCTTCGGGAAGCGTGG
CGCTTTCTCATAGCTCACGCTGTAGGTATCTCAGTTCGGTGTAGGTCGTTCGCTCCAAGCTGGGCTGTGT
GCACGAACCCCCCGTTCAGCCCGACCGCTGCGCCTTATCCGGTAACTATCGTCTTGAGTCCAACCCGGTA
AGACACGACTTATCGCCACTGGCAGCAGCCACTGGTAACAGGATTAGCAGAGCGAGGTATGTAGGCGGTG
CTACAGAGTTCTTGAAGTGGTGGCCTAACTACGGCTACACTAGAAGAACAGTATTTGGTATCTGCGCTCT
GCTGAAGCCAGTTACCTTCGGAAAAAGAGTTGGTAGCTCTTGATCCGGCAAACAAACCACCGCTGGTAGC
GGTGGTTTTTTTGTTTGCAAGCAGCAGATTACGCGCAGAAAAAAAGGATCTCAAGAAGATCCTTTGATCT
TTTCTACGGGGTCTGACGCTCAGTGGAACGAAAACTCACGTTAAGGGATTTTGGTCATGCATTCTAGGTG
ATTATTATTTGCCGACTACCTTGGTGATCTCGCCTTTCACGTAGTGGACAAATTCTTCCAACTGATCTGC
GCGCGAGGCCAAGCGATCTTCTTCTTGTCCAAGATAAGCCTGTCTAGCTTCAAGTATGACGGGCTGATAC
TGGGCCGGCAGGCGCTCCATTGCCCAGTCGGCAGCGACATCCTTCGGCGCGATTTTGCCGGTTACTGCGC
TGTACCAAATGCGGGACAACGTAAGCACTACATTTCGCTCATCGCCAGCCCAGTCGGGCGGCGAGTTCCA
TAGCGTTAAGGTTTCATTTAGCGCCTCAAATAGATCCTGTTCAGGAACCGGATCAAAGAGTTCCTCCGCC
GCTGGACCTACCAAGGCAACGCTATGTTCTCTTGCTTTTGTCAGCAAGATAGCCAGATCAATGTCGATCG
TGGCTGGCTCGAAGATACCAGCAAGAATGTCATTGCGCTGCCATTCTCCAAATTGCAGTTCGCGCTTAGC
TGGATAACGCCACGGAATGATGTCGTCGTGCACAACAATGGTGACTTCTACAGCGCGGAGAATCTCACTC
TCTCCAGGGGAAGCCGAAGTTTCCAAAAGGTCGTTGATCAAAGCTCGCCGCGTTGTTTCATCAAGCCTTA
CGGTCACCGTAACCAGCAAATCAATATCACTGTGTGGCTTCAGGCC
